Addgene plasmid #188545: pX330-U6-E690_guide-CBh-hSpCas9
Purpose: Plasmid encoding pCas9 and gRNA for mutagenesis or gene-correction of human ABCA3 mutation at amino acid E690
Depositing lab: Darrell Kotton. Depositing organization: Boston University Medical Campus. Publication: Human pluripotent stem cell modeling of alveolar type 2 cell dysfunction caused by ABCA3 mutations. Sun YL, Hennessey EE, Heins H, Yang P, Villacorta-Martin C, Kwan J, Gopalan K, James M, Emili A, Cole FS, Wambach JA, Kotton DN. J Clin Invest. 2024 Jan 16;134(2):e164274. doi: 10.1172/JCI164274. PubMed 38226623.
Backbone
  Vector backbone: pSPCas9(BB)-2A-GFP
  Backbone size w/o insert (bp): 8467
  Total vector size (bp): 8487
  Vector type: CRISPR
Growth in bacteria
  Bacterial resistance: Ampicillin, 100 μg/mL
  Growth temperature: 37°C
  Growth strain: DH5alpha
  Copy number: Unknown
Gene/Insert
  Gene/Insert name: gRNA
  gRNA/shRNA sequence: GATGGCGTCCATGCCCGAGG
  Species: H. sapiens (human)
  Promoter: U6
  Tag / fusion protein: T2A-EGFP (C terminal on insert)
  Cloning method: Restriction Enzyme; 5′ cloning site BbsI (destroyed during cloning); 3′ cloning site BbsI (destroyed during cloning)
  Sequencing primers: 5′ n/a; 3′ n/a
Terms and licenses: Academic/Nonprofit Terms; Industry Terms: Not Available to Industry
How to cite: pX330-U6-E690_guide-CBh-hSpCas9 was a gift from Darrell Kotton (Addgene plasmid # 188545 ; http://n2t.net/addgene:188545 ; RRID:Addgene_188545)
