[The description below was written by a language model from this plasmid's Addgene catalogue record and pLannotate feature annotations shown in this document.]
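Description:
pX330-U6-E690_guide-CBh-hSpCas9 is an all-in-one mammalian CRISPR expression plasmid that delivers Streptococcus pyogenes Cas9 together with a single guide RNA directed at the human ABCA3 gene around the codon for amino acid E690. Although the name refers to pX330, the catalogue lists the backbone as pSpCas9(BB)-2A-GFP, and the annotated sequence agrees with the latter because it contains an EGFP coding region downstream of Cas9. The 20-nucleotide guide was inserted between two BbsI sites, which were destroyed in cloning. It sits between the human U6 RNA polymerase III promoter and the S. pyogenes gRNA scaffold. A second, partial scaffold fragment is also annotated just downstream.

Cas9 is driven by the CBh hybrid promoter, made up of a CMV enhancer, a chicken β-actin promoter and a hybrid CBA/MVM intron. The Cas9 coding sequence carries a C-terminal nucleoplasmin nuclear localization signal and, according to the catalogue, is linked through a T2A self-cleaving peptide to EGFP, so that transfected cells fluoresce green and can be identified or sorted. A bovine growth hormone polyadenylation signal terminates the transcript, and a single AAV2 ITR remnant lies after it.

The plasmid is propagated in E. coli through a high-copy ColE1/pUC-type origin with ampicillin selection, and it also carries an f1 phage origin. The sequenced record is 9,270 nt, noticeably larger than the 8,487 bp total stated in the catalogue fields, which may reflect pX330-based figures. The stated purpose is mutagenesis or gene correction of the ABCA3 E690 mutation, and the associated work concerns human pluripotent stem cell models of alveolar type 2 cell dysfunction.
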