Features (pLannotate 1.2.2; 19 found; start..end, strand, type, name):
      1..241     +  promoter       U6 promoter: RNA polymerase III promoter for human U6 snRNA
    271..346     +  misc_RNA       gRNA scaffold: guide RNA scaffold for the Streptococcus pyogenes CRISPR/Cas9 system
    353..396     +  misc_RNA       gRNA scaffold (fragment): guide RNA scaffold for the Streptococcus pyogenes CRISPR/Cas9 system
    443..728     +  enhancer       CMV enhancer: human cytomegalovirus immediate early enhancer; contains an 18-bp deletion relative to the standard CMV enhancer
    730..986     +  promoter       chicken β-actin promoter: contains a 21-bp deletion relative to the standard chicken β-actin promoter
    987..1214    +  intron         hybrid intron: hybrid between chicken β-actin (CBA) and minute virus of mice (MMV) introns (Gray et al., 2011)
   1352..2953    +  CDS            Cas9(N): N-terminal portion of Streptococcus pyogenes Cas9 (Zetsche et al., 2015)
   2954..5452    +  CDS            Cas9(C): C-terminal portion of Streptococcus pyogenes Cas9 (Zetsche et al., 2015)
   5453..5500    +  CDS            nucleoplasmin NLS: bipartite nuclear localization signal from nucleoplasmin
   5570..6283    +  CDS            EGFP: EGFP is a basic (constitutively fluorescent) green fluorescent protein published in 1996, derived from Aequorea victoria. It is reported to be a rapidly-maturing weak dimer with moderate acid sensitivity.
   6317..6428    +  polyA_signal   bGH poly(A) signal: bovine growth hormone polyadenylation signal
   6533..6673    +  repeat_region  AAV2 ITR: inverted terminal repeat of adeno-associated virus serotype 2 inverted
   6678..6729    -  misc_feature   bom (fragment): basis of mobility region from pBR322
   6748..7203    +  rep_origin     f1 ori (sequence partly withheld): f1 bacteriophage origin of replication; arrow indicates direction of (+) strand synthesis
   7204..7253    -  misc_feature   bom (fragment): basis of mobility region from pBR322
   7355..7390    -  CDS            rop (fragment): Rop protein, which maintains plasmids at low copy number; rop
   7485..7589    +  promoter       AmpR promoter: bla
   7590..8450    +  CDS            AmpR: β-lactamase; bla; confers resistance to ampicillin, carbenicillin, and related antibiotics
   8621..9209    +  rep_origin     ori: high-copy-number ColE1/pMB1/pBR322/pUC origin of replication
>Addgene plasmid #188545 | pX330-U6-E690_guide-CBh-hSpCas9 | addgene full sequence | sequence record 372767 | Addgene NGS Result
GAGGGCCTATTTCCCATGATTCCTTCATATTTGCATATACGATACAAGGCTGTTAGAGAGATAATTGGAA
TTAATTTGACTGTAAACACAAAGATATTAGTACAAAATACGTGACGTAGAAAGTAATAATTTCTTGGGTA
GTTTGCAGTTTTAAAATTATGTTTTAAAATGGACTATCATATGCTTACCGTAACTTGAAAGTATTTCGAT
TTCTTGGCTTTATATATCTTGTGGAAAGGACGAAACACCGGATGGCGTCCATGCCCGAGGGTTTTAGAGC
TAGAAATAGCAAGTTAAAATAAGGCTAGTCCGTTATCAACTTGAAAAAGTGGCACCGAGTCGGTGCTTTT
TTGTTTTAGAGCTAGAAATAGCAAGTTAAAATAAGGCTAGTCCGTTTTTAGCGCGTGCGCCAATTCTGCA
GACAAATGGCTCTAGAGGTACCCGTTACATAACTTACGGTAAATGGCCCGCCTGGCTGACCGCCCAACGA
CCCCCGCCCATTGACGTCAATAGTAACGCCAATAGGGACTTTCCATTGACGTCAATGGGTGGAGTATTTA
CGGTAAACTGCCCACTTGGCAGTACATCAAGTGTATCATATGCCAAGTACGCCCCCTATTGACGTCAATG
ACGGTAAATGGCCCGCCTGGCATTGTGCCCAGTACATGACCTTATGGGACTTTCCTACTTGGCAGTACAT
CTACGTATTAGTCATCGCTATTACCATGGTCGAGGTGAGCCCCACGTTCTGCTTCACTCTCCCCATCTCC
CCCCCCTCCCCACCCCCAATTTTGTATTTATTTATTTTTTAATTATTTTGTGCAGCGATGGGGGCGGGGG
GGGGGGGGGGGCGGGGCGAGGGGCGGGGCGGGGCGAGGCGGAGAGGTGCGGCGGCAGCCAATCAGAGCGG
CGCGCTCCGAAAGTTTCCTTTTATGGCGAGGCGGCGGCGGCGGCGGCCCTATAAAAAGCGAAGCGCGCGG
CGGGCGGGAGTCGCTGCGCGCTGCCTTCGCCCCGTGCCCCGCTCCGCCGCCGCCTCGCGCCGCCCGCCCC
GGCTCTGACTGACCGCGTTACTCCCACAGGTGAGCGGGCGGGACGGCCCTTCTCCTCCGGGCTGTAATTA
GCTGAGCAAGAGGTAAGGGTTTAAGGGATGGTTGGTTGGTGGGGTATTAATGTTTAATTACCTGGAGCAC
CTGCCTGAAATCACTTTTTTTCAGGTTGGACCGGTGCCACCATGGACTATAAGGACCACGACGGAGACTA
CAAGGATCATGATATTGATTACAAAGACGATGACGATAAGATGGCCCCAAAGAAGAAGCGGAAGGTCGGT
ATCCACGGAGTCCCAGCAGCCGACAAGAAGTACAGCATCGGCCTGGACATCGGCACCAACTCTGTGGGCT
GGGCCGTGATCACCGACGAGTACAAGGTGCCCAGCAAGAAATTCAAGGTGCTGGGCAACACCGACCGGCA
CAGCATCAAGAAGAACCTGATCGGAGCCCTGCTGTTCGACAGCGGCGAAACAGCCGAGGCCACCCGGCTG
AAGAGAACCGCCAGAAGAAGATACACCAGACGGAAGAACCGGATCTGCTATCTGCAAGAGATCTTCAGCA
ACGAGATGGCCAAGGTGGACGACAGCTTCTTCCACAGACTGGAAGAGTCCTTCCTGGTGGAAGAGGATAA
GAAGCACGAGCGGCACCCCATCTTCGGCAACATCGTGGACGAGGTGGCCTACCACGAGAAGTACCCCACC
ATCTACCACCTGAGAAAGAAACTGGTGGACAGCACCGACAAGGCCGACCTGCGGCTGATCTATCTGGCCC
TGGCCCACATGATCAAGTTCCGGGGCCACTTCCTGATCGAGGGCGACCTGAACCCCGACAACAGCGACGT
GGACAAGCTGTTCATCCAGCTGGTGCAGACCTACAACCAGCTGTTCGAGGAAAACCCCATCAACGCCAGC
GGCGTGGACGCCAAGGCCATCCTGTCTGCCAGACTGAGCAAGAGCAGACGGCTGGAAAATCTGATCGCCC
AGCTGCCCGGCGAGAAGAAGAATGGCCTGTTCGGAAACCTGATTGCCCTGAGCCTGGGCCTGACCCCCAA
CTTCAAGAGCAACTTCGACCTGGCCGAGGATGCCAAACTGCAGCTGAGCAAGGACACCTACGACGACGAC
CTGGACAACCTGCTGGCCCAGATCGGCGACCAGTACGCCGACCTGTTTCTGGCCGCCAAGAACCTGTCCG
ACGCCATCCTGCTGAGCGACATCCTGAGAGTGAACACCGAGATCACCAAGGCCCCCCTGAGCGCCTCTAT
GATCAAGAGATACGACGAGCACCACCAGGACCTGACCCTGCTGAAAGCTCTCGTGCGGCAGCAGCTGCCT
GAGAAGTACAAAGAGATTTTCTTCGACCAGAGCAAGAACGGCTACGCCGGCTACATTGACGGCGGAGCCA
GCCAGGAAGAGTTCTACAAGTTCATCAAGCCCATCCTGGAAAAGATGGACGGCACCGAGGAACTGCTCGT
GAAGCTGAACAGAGAGGACCTGCTGCGGAAGCAGCGGACCTTCGACAACGGCAGCATCCCCCACCAGATC
CACCTGGGAGAGCTGCACGCCATTCTGCGGCGGCAGGAAGATTTTTACCCATTCCTGAAGGACAACCGGG
AAAAGATCGAGAAGATCCTGACCTTCCGCATCCCCTACTACGTGGGCCCTCTGGCCAGGGGAAACAGCAG
ATTCGCCTGGATGACCAGAAAGAGCGAGGAAACCATCACCCCCTGGAACTTCGAGGAAGTGGTGGACAAG
GGCGCTTCCGCCCAGAGCTTCATCGAGCGGATGACCAACTTCGATAAGAACCTGCCCAACGAGAAGGTGC
TGCCCAAGCACAGCCTGCTGTACGAGTACTTCACCGTGTATAACGAGCTGACCAAAGTGAAATACGTGAC
CGAGGGAATGAGAAAGCCCGCCTTCCTGAGCGGCGAGCAGAAAAAGGCCATCGTGGACCTGCTGTTCAAG
ACCAACCGGAAAGTGACCGTGAAGCAGCTGAAAGAGGACTACTTCAAGAAAATCGAGTGCTTCGACTCCG
TGGAAATCTCCGGCGTGGAAGATCGGTTCAACGCCTCCCTGGGCACATACCACGATCTGCTGAAAATTAT
CAAGGACAAGGACTTCCTGGACAATGAGGAAAACGAGGACATTCTGGAAGATATCGTGCTGACCCTGACA
CTGTTTGAGGACAGAGAGATGATCGAGGAACGGCTGAAAACCTATGCCCACCTGTTCGACGACAAAGTGA
TGAAGCAGCTGAAGCGGCGGAGATACACCGGCTGGGGCAGGCTGAGCCGGAAGCTGATCAACGGCATCCG
GGACAAGCAGTCCGGCAAGACAATCCTGGATTTCCTGAAGTCCGACGGCTTCGCCAACAGAAACTTCATG
CAGCTGATCCACGACGACAGCCTGACCTTTAAAGAGGACATCCAGAAAGCCCAGGTGTCCGGCCAGGGCG
ATAGCCTGCACGAGCACATTGCCAATCTGGCCGGCAGCCCCGCCATTAAGAAGGGCATCCTGCAGACAGT
GAAGGTGGTGGACGAGCTCGTGAAAGTGATGGGCCGGCACAAGCCCGAGAACATCGTGATCGAAATGGCC
AGAGAGAACCAGACCACCCAGAAGGGACAGAAGAACAGCCGCGAGAGAATGAAGCGGATCGAAGAGGGCA
TCAAAGAGCTGGGCAGCCAGATCCTGAAAGAACACCCCGTGGAAAACACCCAGCTGCAGAACGAGAAGCT
GTACCTGTACTACCTGCAGAATGGGCGGGATATGTACGTGGACCAGGAACTGGACATCAACCGGCTGTCC
GACTACGATGTGGACCATATCGTGCCTCAGAGCTTTCTGAAGGACGACTCCATCGACAACAAGGTGCTGA
CCAGAAGCGACAAGAACCGGGGCAAGAGCGACAACGTGCCCTCCGAAGAGGTCGTGAAGAAGATGAAGAA
CTACTGGCGGCAGCTGCTGAACGCCAAGCTGATTACCCAGAGAAAGTTCGACAATCTGACCAAGGCCGAG
AGAGGCGGCCTGAGCGAACTGGATAAGGCCGGCTTCATCAAGAGACAGCTGGTGGAAACCCGGCAGATCA
CAAAGCACGTGGCACAGATCCTGGACTCCCGGATGAACACTAAGTACGACGAGAATGACAAGCTGATCCG
GGAAGTGAAAGTGATCACCCTGAAGTCCAAGCTGGTGTCCGATTTCCGGAAGGATTTCCAGTTTTACAAA
GTGCGCGAGATCAACAACTACCACCACGCCCACGACGCCTACCTGAACGCCGTCGTGGGAACCGCCCTGA
TCAAAAAGTACCCTAAGCTGGAAAGCGAGTTCGTGTACGGCGACTACAAGGTGTACGACGTGCGGAAGAT
GATCGCCAAGAGCGAGCAGGAAATCGGCAAGGCTACCGCCAAGTACTTCTTCTACAGCAACATCATGAAC
TTTTTCAAGACCGAGATTACCCTGGCCAACGGCGAGATCCGGAAGCGGCCTCTGATCGAGACAAACGGCG
AAACCGGGGAGATCGTGTGGGATAAGGGCCGGGATTTTGCCACCGTGCGGAAAGTGCTGAGCATGCCCCA
AGTGAATATCGTGAAAAAGACCGAGGTGCAGACAGGCGGCTTCAGCAAAGAGTCTATCCTGCCCAAGAGG
AACAGCGATAAGCTGATCGCCAGAAAGAAGGACTGGGACCCTAAGAAGTACGGCGGCTTCGACAGCCCCA
CCGTGGCCTATTCTGTGCTGGTGGTGGCCAAAGTGGAAAAGGGCAAGTCCAAGAAACTGAAGAGTGTGAA
AGAGCTGCTGGGGATCACCATCATGGAAAGAAGCAGCTTCGAGAAGAATCCCATCGACTTTCTGGAAGCC
AAGGGCTACAAAGAAGTGAAAAAGGACCTGATCATCAAGCTGCCTAAGTACTCCCTGTTCGAGCTGGAAA
ACGGCCGGAAGAGAATGCTGGCCTCTGCCGGCGAACTGCAGAAGGGAAACGAACTGGCCCTGCCCTCCAA
ATATGTGAACTTCCTGTACCTGGCCAGCCACTATGAGAAGCTGAAGGGCTCCCCCGAGGATAATGAGCAG
AAACAGCTGTTTGTGGAACAGCACAAGCACTACCTGGACGAGATCATCGAGCAGATCAGCGAGTTCTCCA
AGAGAGTGATCCTGGCCGACGCTAATCTGGACAAAGTGCTGTCCGCCTACAACAAGCACCGGGATAAGCC
CATCAGAGAGCAGGCCGAGAATATCATCCACCTGTTTACCCTGACCAATCTGGGAGCCCCTGCCGCCTTC
AAGTACTTTGACACCACCATCGACCGGAAGAGGTACACCAGCACCAAAGAGGTGCTGGACGCCACCCTGA
TCCACCAGAGCATCACCGGCCTGTACGAGACACGGATCGACCTGTCTCAGCTGGGAGGCGACAAAAGGCC
GGCGGCCACGAAAAAGGCCGGCCAGGCAAAAAAGAAAAAGGAATTCGGCAGTGGAGAGGGCAGAGGAAGT
CTGCTAACATGCGGTGACGTCGAGGAGAATCCTGGCCCAGTGAGCAAGGGCGAGGAGCTGTTCACCGGGG
TGGTGCCCATCCTGGTCGAGCTGGACGGCGACGTAAACGGCCACAAGTTCAGCGTGTCCGGCGAGGGCGA
GGGCGATGCCACCTACGGCAAGCTGACCCTGAAGTTCATCTGCACCACCGGCAAGCTGCCCGTGCCCTGG
CCCACCCTCGTGACCACCCTGACCTACGGCGTGCAGTGCTTCAGCCGCTACCCCGACCACATGAAGCAGC
ACGACTTCTTCAAGTCCGCCATGCCCGAAGGCTACGTCCAGGAGCGCACCATCTTCTTCAAGGACGACGG
CAACTACAAGACCCGCGCCGAGGTGAAGTTCGAGGGCGACACCCTGGTGAACCGCATCGAGCTGAAGGGC
ATCGACTTCAAGGAGGACGGCAACATCCTGGGGCACAAGCTGGAGTACAACTACAACAGCCACAACGTCT
ATATCATGGCCGACAAGCAGAAGAACGGCATCAAGGTGAACTTCAAGATCCGCCACAACATCGAGGACGG
CAGCGTGCAGCTCGCCGACCACTACCAGCAGAACACCCCCATCGGCGACGGCCCCGTGCTGCTGCCCGAC
AACCACTACCTGAGCACCCAGTCCGCCCTGAGCAAAGACCCCAACGAGAAGCGCGATCACATGGTCCTGC
TGGAGTTCGTGACCGCCGCCGGGATCACTCTCGGCATGGACGAGCTGTACAAGGAATTCTAACTAGAGCT
CGCTGATCAGCCTCGACTGTGCCTTCTAGTTGCCAGCCATCTGTTGTTTGCCCCTCCCCCGTGCCTTCCT
TGACCCTGGAAGGTGCCACTCCCACTGTCCTTTCCTAATAAAATGAGGAAATTGCATCGCATTGTCTGAG
TAGGTGTCATTCTATTCTGGGGGGTGGGGTGGGGCAGGACAGCAAGGGGGAGGATTGGGAAGAGAATAGC
AGGCATGCTGGGGAGCGGCCGCAGGAACCCCTAGTGATGGAGTTGGCCACTCCCTCTCTGCGCGCTCGCT
CGCTCACTGAGGCCGGGCGACCAAAGGTCGCCCGACGCCCGGGCTTTGCCCGGGCGGCCTCAGTGAGCGA
GCGAGCGCGCAGCTGCCTGCAGGGGCGCCTGATGCGGTATTTTCTCCTTACGCATCTGTGCGGTATTTCA
CACCGCATA
[95 nt withheld, positions 6730-6824]
T
[46 nt withheld, positions 6826-6871]
C
[141 nt withheld, positions 6873-7013]
CCTTTGACGTTGGAGTCCACGTTCTTT
[37 nt withheld, positions 7041-7077]
ACTCTATCTCGGGCTATTCTTTTGATTTATAAGGGATTTTGCCGATTTCGGTCTATTGGTTAAAAAATGA
GCTGATTTAACAAAAATTTAACGCGAATTTTAACAAAATATTAACGTTTACAATTTTATGGTGCACTCTC
AGTACAATCTGCTCTGATGCCGCATAGTTAAGCCAGCCCCGACACCCGCCAACACCCGCTGACGCGCCCT
GACGGGCTTGTCTGCTCCCGGCATCCGCTTACAGACAAGCTGTGACCGTCTCCGGGAGCTGCATGTGTCA
GAGGTTTTCACCGTCATCACCGAAACGCGCGAGACGAAAGGGCCTCGTGATACGCCTATTTTTATAGGTT
AATGTCATGATAATAATGGTTTCTTAGACGTCAGGTGGCACTTTTCGGGGAAATGTGCGCGGAACCCCTA
TTTGTTTATTTTTCTAAATACATTCAAATATGTATCCGCTCATGAGACAATAACCCTGATAAATGCTTCA
ATAATATTGAAAAAGGAAGAGTATGAGTATTCAACATTTCCGTGTCGCCCTTATTCCCTTTTTTGCGGCA
TTTTGCCTTCCTGTTTTTGCTCACCCAGAAACGCTGGTGAAAGTAAAAGATGCTGAAGATCAGTTGGGTG
CACGAGTGGGTTACATCGAACTGGATCTCAACAGCGGTAAGATCCTTGAGAGTTTTCGCCCCGAAGAACG
TTTTCCAATGATGAGCACTTTTAAAGTTCTGCTATGTGGCGCGGTATTATCCCGTATTGACGCCGGGCAA
GAGCAACTCGGTCGCCGCATACACTATTCTCAGAATGACTTGGTTGAGTACTCACCAGTCACAGAAAAGC
ATCTTACGGATGGCATGACAGTAAGAGAATTATGCAGTGCTGCCATAACCATGAGTGATAACACTGCGGC
CAACTTACTTCTGACAACGATCGGAGGACCGAAGGAGCTAACCGCTTTTTTGCACAACATGGGGGATCAT
GTAACTCGCCTTGATCGTTGGGAACCGGAGCTGAATGAAGCCATACCAAACGACGAGCGTGACACCACGA
TGCCTGTAGCAATGGCAACAACGTTGCGCAAACTATTAACTGGCGAACTACTTACTCTAGCTTCCCGGCA
ACAATTAATAGACTGGATGGAGGCGGATAAAGTTGCAGGACCACTTCTGCGCTCGGCCCTTCCGGCTGGC
TGGTTTATTGCTGATAAATCTGGAGCCGGTGAGCGTGGAAGCCGCGGTATCATTGCAGCACTGGGGCCAG
ATGGTAAGCCCTCCCGTATCGTAGTTATCTACACGACGGGGAGTCAGGCAACTATGGATGAACGAAATAG
ACAGATCGCTGAGATAGGTGCCTCACTGATTAAGCATTGGTAACTGTCAGACCAAGTTTACTCATATATA
CTTTAGATTGATTTAAAACTTCATTTTTAATTTAAAAGGATCTAGGTGAAGATCCTTTTTGATAATCTCA
TGACCAAAATCCCTTAACGTGAGTTTTCGTTCCACTGAGCGTCAGACCCCGTAGAAAAGATCAAAGGATC
TTCTTGAGATCCTTTTTTTCTGCGCGTAATCTGCTGCTTGCAAACAAAAAAACCACCGCTACCAGCGGTG
GTTTGTTTGCCGGATCAAGAGCTACCAACTCTTTTTCCGAAGGTAACTGGCTTCAGCAGAGCGCAGATAC
CAAATACTGTTCTTCTAGTGTAGCCGTAGTTAGGCCACCACTTCAAGAACTCTGTAGCACCGCCTACATA
CCTCGCTCTGCTAATCCTGTTACCAGTGGCTGCTGCCAGTGGCGATAAGTCGTGTCTTACCGGGTTGGAC
TCAAGACGATAGTTACCGGATAAGGCGCAGCGGTCGGGCTGAACGGGGGGTTCGTGCACACAGCCCAGCT
TGGAGCGAACGACCTACACCGAACTGAGATACCTACAGCGTGAGCTATGAGAAAGCGCCACGCTTCCCGA
AGGGAGAAAGGCGGACAGGTATCCGGTAAGCGGCAGGGTCGGAACAGGAGAGCGCACGAGGGAGCTTCCA
GGGGGAAACGCCTGGTATCTTTATAGTCCTGTCGGGTTTCGCCACCTCTGACTTGAGCGTCGATTTTTGT
GATGCTCGTCAGGGGGGCGGAGCCTATGGAAAAACGCCAGCAACGCGGCCTTTTTACGGTTCCTGGCCTT
TTGCTGGCCTTTTGCTCACATGT
